>Addgene plasmid #213504 | pT22-GluCNZ-6His | addgene full sequence | sequence record 424932 | Addgene NGS Result
ATCCGGATATAGTTCCTCCTTTCAGCAAAAAACCCCTCAAGACCCGTTTAGAGGCCCCAAGGGGTTATGC
TAGTTATTGCTCAGCGGTGGCAGCAGCCAACTCAGCTTCCTTTCGGGCTTTGTTAGCAGCCGGATCTCAG
TGGTGGTGGTGGTGGTGCTCGAGGAGCGTCCAGCGCTGGGCCTCGGTCTGGTTGCAGGTCCAGAGCTGGA
CCTTCTGGCCGTCACGCAGCGGTGCGCCGCCCTGGGCGTCGAGGCACTTGCCGGACTGCGGGTTGCGCAG
GGCCTTGGTCGCGGAGTCGTACGTCCACTTCTGCGCGCCCGTCCCGTTGCACGTGTAGATCCACACGGCG
GTGCCGTCGGCCGTCCCGCTGCGCGCGACGTCGAGACACTTGCCGAGGGCGCGCACCGTCCCGTCGGTGC
CGCGCGTCCACTGCTGCGCCGCGTTGCCGCTGCAGGTGGCGAGCTGGACCTGGTTGGTGTCGGTCGGGTC
GGCCCACGGGACGTCGAGGCACAGCGTGCTCCCGATGCGGAGCGCGCCCGTCCCGGCGGGCAGACCGCCG
GGGGTGCCCGGCTGCTCGGTGCTGCCGCCGTTCCCGAGGGGCGTGGCCGTGCCGGTGAACGGGTCGAGCT
TGATGTACGCGGCCTGGGGGTTGCCGTCGTGGACGAGCGACTCGTGCGCGCCGACGTCGTCGAACGCGAA
CGCGTACGCCTTGCCGTTCGCCATCTGCTGGTGCGCGAGCTTCGCGTAGACGTTGGTGCGCGCGTCCTGG
TAGAAGCCGGCGCTGTTCGCGTCCGGCTGGTTCGGGTTGGTCAGCGCCGTGGTGCGGACGAGCGCGGCGC
ACAGGGTGCGGGCGATCGGCCCGACGACGTGGTCGTTGGGCGCCTGGAGGTCCTTGTGGCACCCGTACAC
GCTCGACGCGTCGGGCTTCTTGAACGCGGCGACCTCCTGCCCGGACCCGCTCCTGAAGCGGAACCAGTCG
CCGTCGACCCGGCCGCGGAACTGCGTGCCGGGCTCGTGGGAGAACGGCGTGACGACCATGTCGCGCGTGC
GGTACGAGTTCCACACCTCGGTGACGTAGGAGTCGATCGAGGCCGACGAGATCTTCCCGACGTCGATCCC
GTGCGACGGGTTGAGCGCGCGCAGGCGGCTCCCGTCGGGCGCGCGCTGCACGAGCCCGCCCCACCCCGCG
CCCTCGAGGGCCGTGTAGAACGCCTCGTAGCCGTTCGGCTTGAGCATGCCCGTGCTGAGGACCTGCCCGT
CGGCGCGCTGGACGCCCACCTGGTACGGCGCGGACCAGTGGTCCACCTGCGTGCTGTTGATCCACAGGCC
GCCGTCGTTGAGCGTGTACTCGGTCCAGTTGAAGAGGATGTTCCGGTTGGGGTCGGAGTCGTTCTGGACG
GCGGGCTGGACGAGCCGCCCGTCGAGCACGATCTGGAACGTCATCTTCTGGCCGTACGAGTAGTAGACGC
GCCCGGACAGCTTCGGGAGTCGGATCGTCACGGACTGGCCGGGGCCGGGGCCCGCGATGGACGCGTCGGG
TGCCGGGACGGGCACGGGCCCGACCCCGCCGGGCCACGGGTGGAACGTGCCGCCCGCGTCCGCCCAGCCG
GCGACGCCGTCGCGCTCGCCGAGGACGTACAGGTAGATCGGCCCCCTGCCCGAGTCGTTGGTGATCGTCA
GCGGGATGGTCGCGGGGACCATATGTATATCTCCTTCTTAAAGTTAAACAAAATTATTTCTAGAGGGGAA
TTGTTATCCGCTCACAATTCCCCTATAGTGAGTCGTATTAATTTCGCGGGATCGAGATCTCGATCCTCTA
CGCCGGACGCATCGTGGCCGGCATCACCGGCGCCACAGGTGCGGTTGCTGGCGCCTATATCGCCGACATC
ACCGATGGGGAAGATCGGGCTCGCCACTTCGGGCTCATGAGCGCTTGTTTCGGCGTGGGTATGGTGGCAG
GCCCCGTGGCCGGGGGACTGTTGGGCGCCATCTCCTTGCATGCACCATTCCTTGCGGCGGCGGTGCTCAA
CGGCCTCAACCTACTACTGGGCTGCTTCCTAATGCAGGAGTCGCATAAGGGAGAGCGTCGAGATCCCGGA
CACCATCGAATGGCGCAAAACCTTTCGCGGTATGGCATGATAGCGCCCGGAAGAGAGTCAATTCAGGGTG
GTGAATGTGAAACCAGTAACGTTATACGATGTCGCAGAGTATGCCGGTGTCTCTTATCAGACCGTTTCCC
GCGTGGTGAACCAGGCCAGCCACGTTTCTGCGAAAACGCGGGAAAAAGTGGAAGCGGCGATGGCGGAGCT
GAATTACATTCCCAACCGCGTGGCACAACAACTGGCGGGCAAACAGTCGTTGCTGATTGGCGTTGCCACC
TCCAGTCTGGCCCTGCACGCGCCGTCGCAAATTGTCGCGGCGATTAAATCTCGCGCCGATCAACTGGGTG
CCAGCGTGGTGGTGTCGATGGTAGAACGAAGCGGCGTCGAAGCCTGTAAAGCGGCGGTGCACAATCTTCT
CGCGCAACGCGTCAGTGGGCTGATCATTAACTATCCGCTGGATGACCAGGATGCCATTGCTGTGGAAGCT
GCCTGCACTAATGTTCCGGCGTTATTTCTTGATGTCTCTGACCAGACACCCATCAACAGTATTATTTTCT
CCCATGAAGACGGTACGCGACTGGGCGTGGAGCATCTGGTCGCATTGGGTCACCAGCAAATCGCGCTGTT
AGCGGGCCCATTAAGTTCTGTCTCGGCGCGTCTGCGTCTGGCTGGCTGGCATAAATATCTCACTCGCAAT
CAAATTCAGCCGATAGCGGAACGGGAAGGCGACTGGAGTGCCATGTCCGGTTTTCAACAAACCATGCAAA
TGCTGAATGAGGGCATCGTTCCCACTGCGATGCTGGTTGCCAACGATCAGATGGCGCTGGGCGCAATGCG
CGCCATTACCGAGTCCGGGCTGCGCGTTGGTGCGGATATCTCGGTAGTGGGATACGACGATACCGAAGAC
AGCTCATGTTATATCCCGCCGTTAACCACCATCAAACAGGATTTTCGCCTGCTGGGGCAAACCAGCGTGG
ACCGCTTGCTGCAACTCTCTCAGGGCCAGGCGGTGAAGGGCAATCAGCTGTTGCCCGTCTCACTGGTGAA
AAGAAAAACCACCCTGGCGCCCAATACGCAAACCGCCTCTCCCCGCGCGTTGGCCGATTCATTAATGCAG
CTGGCACGACAGGTTTCCCGACTGGAAAGCGGGCAGTGAGCGCAACGCAATTAATGTAAGTTAGCTCACT
CATTAGGCACCGGGATCTCGACCGATGCCCTTGAGAGCCTTCAACCCAGTCAGCTCCTTCCGGTGGGCGC
GGGGCATGACTATCGTCGCCGCACTTATGACTGTCTTCTTTATCATGCAACTCGTAGGACAGGTGCCGGC
AGCGCTCTGGGTCATTTTCGGCGAGGACCGCTTTCGCTGGAGCGCGACGATGATCGGCCTGTCGCTTGCG
GTATTCGGAATCTTGCACGCCCTCGCTCAAGCCTTCGTCACTGGTCCCGCCACCAAACGTTTCGGCGAGA
AGCAGGCCATTATCGCCGGCATGGCGGCCCCACGGGTGCGCATGATCGTGCTCCTGTCGTTGAGGACCCG
GCTAGGCTGGCGGGGTTGCCTTACTGGTTAGCAGAATGAATCACCGATACGCGAGCGAACGTGAAGCGAC
TGCTGCTGCAAAACGTCTGCGACCTGAGCAACAACATGAATGGTCTTCGGTTTCCGTGTTTCGTAAAGTC
TGGAAACGCGGAAGTCAGCGCCCTGCACCATTATGTTCCGGATCTGCATCGCAGGATGCTGCTGGCTACC
CTGTGGAACACCTACATCTGTATTAACGAAGCGCTGGCATTGACCCTGAGTGATTTTTCTCTGGTCCCGC
CGCATCCATACCGCCAGTTGTTTACCCTCACAACGTTCCAGTAACCGGGCATGTTCATCATCAGTAACCC
GTATCGTGAGCATCCTCTCTCGTTTCATCGGTATCATTACCCCCATGAACAGAAATCCCCCTTACACGGA
GGCATCAGTGACCAAACAGGAAAAAACCGCCCTTAACATGGCCCGCTTTATCAGAAGCCAGACATTAACG
CTTCTGGAGAAACTCAACGAGCTGGACGCGGATGAACAGGCAGACATCTGTGAATCGCTTCACGACCACG
CTGATGAGCTTTACCGCAGCTGCCTCGCGCGTTTCGGTGATGACGGTGAAAACCTCTGACACATGCAGCT
CCCGGAGACGGTCACAGCTTGTCTGTAAGCGGATGCCGGGAGCAGACAAGCCCGTCAGGGCGCGTCAGCG
GGTGTTGGCGGGTGTCGGGGCGCAGCCATGACCCAGTCACGTAGCGATAGCGGAGTGTATACTGGCTTAA
CTATGCGGCATCAGAGCAGATTGTACTGAGAGTGCACCATTGCGGTGTGAAATACCGCACAGATGCGTAA
GGAGAAAATACCGCATCAGGCGCTCTTCCGCTTCCTCGCTCACTGACTCGCTGCGCTCGGTCGTTCGGCT
GCGGCGAGCGGTATCAGCTCACTCAAAGGCGGTAATACGGTTATCCACAGAATCAGGGGATAACGCAGGA
AAGAACATGTGAGCAAAAGGCCAGCAAAAGGCCAGGAACCGTAAAAAGGCCGCGTTGCTGGCGTTTTTCC
ATAGGCTCCGCCCCCCTGACGAGCATCACAAAAATCGACGCTCAAGTCAGAGGTGGCGAAACCCGACAGG
ACTATAAAGATACCAGGCGTTTCCCCCTGGAAGCTCCCTCGTGCGCTCTCCTGTTCCGACCCTGCCGCTT
ACCGGATACCTGTCCGCCTTTCTCCCTTCGGGAAGCGTGGCGCTTTCTCATAGCTCACGCTGTAGGTATC
TCAGTTCGGTGTAGGTCGTTCGCTCCAAGCTGGGCTGTGTGCACGAACCCCCCGTTCAGCCCGACCGCTG
CGCCTTATCCGGTAACTATCGTCTTGAGTCCAACCCGGTAAGACACGACTTATCGCCACTGGCAGCAGCC
ACTGGTAACAGGATTAGCAGAGCGAGGTATGTAGGCGGTGCTACAGAGTTCTTGAAGTGGTGGCCTAACT
ACGGCTACACTAGAAGGACAGTATTTGGTATCTGCGCTCTGCTGAAGCCAGTTACCTTCGGAAAAAGAGT
TGGTAGCTCTTGATCCGGCAAACAAACCACCGCTGGTAGCGGTGGTTTTTTTGTTTGCAAGCAGCAGATT
ACGCGCAGAAAAAAAGGATCTCAAGAAGATCCTTTGATCTTTTCTACGGGGTCTGACGCTCAGTGGAACG
AAAACTCACGTTAAGGGATTTTGGTCATGAGATTATCAAAAAGGATCTTCACCTAGATCCTTTTAAATTA
AAAATGAAGTTTTAAATCAATCTAAAGTATATATGAGTAAACTTGGTCTGACAGTTACCAATGCTTAATC
AGTGAGGCACCTATCTCAGCGATCTGTCTATTTCGTTCATCCATAGTTGCCTGACTCCCCGTCGTGTAGA
TAACTACGATACGGGAGGGCTTACCATCTGGCCCCAGTGCTGCAATGATACCGCGAGACCCACGCTCACC
GGCTCCAGATTTATCAGCAATAAACCAGCCAGCCGGAAGGGCCGAGCGCAGAAGTGGTCCTGCAACTTTA
TCCGCCTCCATCCAGTCTATTAATTGTTGCCGGGAAGCTAGAGTAAGTAGTTCGCCAGTTAATAGTTTGC
GCAACGTTGTTGCCATTGCTGCAGGCATCGTGGTGTCACGCTCGTCGTTTGGTATGGCTTCATTCAGCTC
CGGTTCCCAACGATCAAGGCGAGTTACATGATCCCCCATGTTGTGCAAAAAAGCGGTTAGCTCCTTCGGT
CCTCCGATCGTTGTCAGAAGTAAGTTGGCCGCAGTGTTATCACTCATGGTTATGGCAGCACTGCATAATT
CTCTTACTGTCATGCCATCCGTAAGATGCTTTTCTGTGACTGGTGAGTACTCAACCAAGTCATTCTGAGA
ATAGTGTATGCGGCGACCGAGTTGCTCTTGCCCGGCGTCAATACGGGATAATACCGCGCCACATAGCAGA
ACTTTAAAAGTGCTCATCATTGGAAAACGTTCTTCGGGGCGAAAACTCTCAAGGATCTTACCGCTGTTGA
GATCCAGTTCGATGTAACCCACTCGTGCACCCAACTGATCTTCAGCATCTTTTACTTTCACCAGCGTTTC
TGGGTGAGCAAAAACAGGAAGGCAAAATGCCGCAAAAAAGGGAATAAGGGCGACACGGAAATGTTGAATA
CTCATACTCTTCCTTTTTCAATATTATTGAAGCATTTATCAGGGTTATTGTCTCATGAGCGGATACATAT
TTGAATGTATTTAGAAAAATAAACAAATAGGGGTTCCGCGCACATTTCCCCGAAAAGTGCCACCTAAATT
GTAAGCGTTAATATTTTGTTAAAATTCGCGTTAAATTTTTGTTAAATCAGCTCATTTTTTAACCAATAGG
CCGAAATCGGCAAAATCCCTTATAAATCAAAAGAATAGACCGAGATAGGGT
[37 nt withheld, positions 6562-6598]
AAAGAACGTGGACTCCAACGTCAAAGG
[49 nt withheld, positions 6626-6674]
T
[91 nt withheld, positions 6676-6766]
G
[124 nt withheld, positions 6768-6891]
CCCATTCGCCA
Features (pLannotate 1.2.2; 19 found; start..end, strand, type, name):
     26..73      -  terminator     T7 terminator: transcription terminator for bacteriophage T7 RNA polymerase
     81..130     -  CDS            SET1 (fragment): solubility-enhancement tag derived from T7 phage gene 10B
    140..157     -  CDS            9xHis (fragment): 9xHis affinity tag
    224..1699    -  CDS            E13B_CELCE (fragment): Experimental evidence at protein level: Swiss-Prot protein existence level 1. Lysis of cellular walls containing beta-1,3-glucans. Implicated in the defense against fungal pathogens. From Cellulosimicrobium cellulans (Arthrobacter luteus).
   1710..1732    -  RBS            RBS: efficient ribosome binding site from bacteriophage T7 gene 10 (Olins and Rangwala, 1989)
   1747..1771    -  protein_bind   lac operator: The lac repressor binds to the lac operator to inhibit transcription in E. coli. This inhibition can be relieved by adding lactose or isopropyl-β-D-thiogalactopyranoside (IPTG). lac repressor encoded by lacI
   1772..1790    -  promoter       T7 promoter: promoter for bacteriophage T7 RNA polymerase
   1812..2091    +  CDS            TcR (fragment): tetracycline efflux protein; tet; confers resistance to tetracycline
   2099..2176    +  promoter       lacI promoter: lacI
   2177..3259    +  CDS            lacI: lac repressor; lacI; The lac repressor binds to the lac operator to inhibit transcription in E. coli. This inhibition can be relieved by adding lactose or isopropyl-β-D-thiogalactopyranoside (IPTG).
   3272..3293    +  protein_bind   CAP binding site: CAP binding activates transcription in the presence of cAMP. E. coli catabolite activator protein
   3308..3599    +  CDS            TcR (fragment): tetracycline efflux protein; tet; confers resistance to tetracycline
   3671..4051    -  CDS            YPB1_ECOLX: Protein predicted: Swiss-Prot protein existence level 4. From Escherichia coli.
   4068..4259    +  CDS            rop: Rop protein, which maintains plasmids at low copy number; rop
   4361..4500    +  misc_feature   bom: basis of mobility region from pBR322
   4686..5274    -  rep_origin     ori: high-copy-number ColE1/pMB1/pBR322/pUC origin of replication
   5445..6305    -  CDS            AmpR: β-lactamase; bla; confers resistance to ampicillin, carbenicillin, and related antibiotics
   6306..6410    -  promoter       AmpR promoter: bla
   6463..6891    -  rep_origin     f1 ori (sequence partly withheld): f1 bacteriophage origin of replication; arrow indicates direction of (+) strand synthesis
