[The description below was written by a language model from this plasmid's Addgene catalogue record and pLannotate feature annotations shown in this document.]
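Description:
pT22-GluCNZ-6His is a bacterial expression plasmid built on the Novagen pET-22b backbone for cytoplasmic overproduction in E. coli of the β-1,3-glucanase (glucan endo-1,3-β-glucosidase, also known as lyticase) from Cellulosimicrobium cellulans (Arthrobacter luteus). The insert, introduced by Gibson cloning, lacks the first 36 residues that make up the native signal sequence, so the enzyme stays in the cytoplasm rather than being secreted. It carries a C-terminal 6xHis tag for metal-affinity purification. The annotated 6.9 kb sequence shows the glucanase coding region downstream of a T7 promoter with an adjacent lac operator and the efficient T7 gene 10 ribosome binding site, followed by the His tag and the T7 terminator. A plasmid-borne lacI gene supplies lac repressor, so transcription is held off until induction with IPTG in a host that provides T7 RNA polymerase.

The plasmid is maintained through a ColE1/pBR322-type origin and selected with ampicillin via the β-lactamase gene. The rop gene and bom region from pBR322 are also present. Rop normally lowers copy number, although the catalogue entry lists the plasmid as high copy. An f1 origin allows single-stranded DNA production. The short tetracycline-resistance fragments, and the small hit to a T7 gene 10-derived tag near the terminator, appear to be backbone remnants rather than functional elements. According to the record, the purified enzyme is intended for gentle spheroplasting of yeast. Unlike commercial Zymolyase, it avoids proteolysis of intracellular components, and the associated publication concerns rapid purification of native chromatin fragments.
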