Addgene plasmid #213504: pT22-GluCNZ-6His
Purpose: Designed for cytoplasmic E.coli overexpression of glucanase (β-1,3-glycosidase) for gentle yeast spheroblasting that unlike Zymolyase prevents proteolysis of intracellular components.
Depositing lab: John Denu. Depositing organization: University of Wisconsin, Madison. Publication: General method for rapid purification of native chromatin fragments. Kuznetsov VI, Haws SA, Fox CA, Denu JM. J Biol Chem. 2018 Aug 3;293(31):12271-12282. doi: 10.1074/jbc.RA118.002984. Epub 2018 May 24. PubMed 29794135.
Backbone
  Vector backbone: pet22B
  Backbone manufacturer: Novagen
  Vector type: Bacterial Expression
Growth in bacteria
  Bacterial resistance: Ampicillin, 100 μg/mL
  Growth temperature: 37°C
  Growth strain: DH5alpha
  Growth instructions: LB Miller recipe
  Copy number: High Copy
Gene/Insert
  Gene/Insert name: Glucanase (glucan endo-1,3-beta-glucosidase) (alt names: Lyticase; Zymolyase)
  Species: Cellulosimicrobium cellulans (Arthrobacter luteus)
  Insert size (bp): 1580
  Mutation: 1-36 Signal Sequence Deletion
  Promoter: T7
  Tag / fusion protein: 6His tag (C terminal on insert)
  Cloning method: Gibson Cloning
  Sequencing primers: 5′ T7-promotor; 3′ T7-terminator
Terms and licenses: Academic/Nonprofit Terms; Industry Terms: Not Available to Industry
How to cite: pT22-GluCNZ-6His was a gift from John Denu (Addgene plasmid # 213504 ; http://n2t.net/addgene:213504 ; RRID:Addgene_213504)
