>Addgene plasmid #213504 | pT22-GluCNZ-6His | depositor partial sequence | sequence record 416439 | Insert/Expression target
AACTTTAAGAAGGAGATATACATATGGTCCCCGCGACCATCCCGCTGACGATCACCAACGACTCGGGCAG
GGGGCCGATCTACCTGTACGTCCTCGGCGAGCGCGACGGCGTCGCCGGCTGGGCGGACGCGGGCGGCACG
TTCCACCCGTGGCCCGGCGGGGTCGGGCCCGTGCCCGTCCCGGCACCCGACGCGTCCATCGCGGGCCCCG
GCCCCGGCCAGTCCGTGACGATCCGACTCCCGAAGCTGTCCGGGCGCGTCTACTACTCGTACGGCCAGAA
GATGACGTTCCAGATCGTGCTCGACGGGCGGCTCGTCCAGCCCGCCGTCCAGAACGACTCCGACCCCAAC
CGGAACATCCTCTTCAACTGGACCGAGTACACGCTCAACGACGGCGGCCTGTGGATCAACAGCACGCAGG
TGGACCACTGGTCCGCGCCGTACCAGGTGGGCGTCCAGCGCGCCGACGGGCAGGTCCTCAGCACGGGCAT
GCTCAAGCCGAACGGCTACGAGGCGTTCTACACGGCCCTCGAGGGCGCGGGGTGGGGCGGGCTCGTGCAG
CGCGCGCCCGACGGGAGCCGCCTGCGCGCGCTCAACCCGTCGCACGGGATCGACGTCGGGAAGATCTCGT
CGGCCTCGATCGACTCCTACGTCACCGAGGTGTGGAACTCGTACCGCACGCGCGACATGGTCGTCACGCC
GTTCTCCCACGAGCCCGGCACGCAGTTCCGCGGCCGGGTCGACGGCGACTGGTTCCGCTTCAGGAGCGGG
TCCGGGCAGGAGGTCGCCGCGTTCAAGAAGCCCGACGCGTCGAGCGTGTACGGGTGCCACAAGGACCTCC
AGGCGCCCAACGACCACGTCGTCGGGCCGATCGCCCGCACCCTGTGCGCCGCGCTCGTCCGCACCACGGC
GCTGACCAACCCGAACCAGCCGGACGCGAACAGCGCCGGCTTCTACCAGGACGCGCGCACCAACGTCTAC
GCGAAGCTCGCGCACCAGCAGATGGCGAACGGCAAGGCGTACGCGTTCGCGTTCGACGACGTCGGCGCGC
ACGAGTCGCTCGTCCACGACGGCAACCCCCAGGCCGCGTACATCAAGCTCGACCCGTTCACCGGCACGGC
CACGCCCCTCGGGAACGGCGGCAGCACCGAGCAGCCGGGCACCCCCGGCGGTCTGCCCGCCGGGACGGGC
GCGCTCCGCATCGGGAGCACGCTGTGCCTCGACGTCCCGTGGGCCGACCCGACCGACACCAACCAGGTCC
AGCTCGCCACCTGCAGCGGCAACGCGGCGCAGCAGTGGACGCGCGGCACCGACGGGACGGTGCGCGCCCT
CGGCAAGTGTCTCGACGTCGCGCGCAGCGGGACGGCCGACGGCACCGCCGTGTGGATCTACACGTGCAAC
GGGACGGGCGCGCAGAAGTGGACGTACGACTCCGCGACCAAGGCCCTGCGCAACCCGCAGTCCGGCAAGT
GCCTCGACGCCCAGGGCGGCGCACCGCTGCGTGACGGCCAGAAGGTCCAGCTCTGGACCTGCAACCAGAC
CGAGGCCCAGCGCTGGACGCTCCTCGAGCACCACCACCACCACCACTGA
